>Addgene plasmid #169718 | A1-LCD Perfect Mix | addgene full sequence | sequence record 334846 | Addgene NGS Result
CCCGTCCTGTGGATATCCGGATATAGTTCCTCCTTTCAGCAAAAAACCCCTCAAGACCCGTTTAGAGGCC
CCAAGGGGTTATGCTAGTTATTGCTCAGCGGTGGCAGCAGCCAACTCAGCTTCCTTTCGGGCTTTGTTAG
CAGCCTCGAATCAACCACTTTGTACAAGAAAGCTGGGTCTTAACGACGACCGCTAAAACCTGAGCTTGAG
CTGCTAAAGCTTCCACCACCACCTTGATAATTACGCGGTTTTGCCTGAAAACCACCGCCACCTGAACCAA
AACCGCTGCTACGACCGCCATAATTACCACCTTTCATCGGAAAGCCATTGCTGCTCTGATTATAGTTATT
GCCATCATTTGAAAATCCGCCACCGCCATTGCTAAAACCATCATTACCGCCATTATAACCATCACCACTA
CCGCCAAAACCACCTCCGCCACGGCTATAACCGCCACCACCGCGACCAAAGCTATTACCACCACGGCCAA
AATTATCATTGCCACCACCATAACCACCACGACCACCACCAAAATTACCGCTACCGCTACGATAACCACG
CTGGCTGCTGCTAAATGCGCTTGCCATGCTACCCTGAAAATACAGGTTTTCGAAGCCTGCTTTTTTGTAC
AAACTTGTTGATTCGAGGTGATGGTGATGGTGATGGTAGTACGACATATGTATATCTCCTTCTTAAAGTT
AAACAAAATTATTTCTAGAGGGAAACCGTTGTGGTCTCCCTATAGTGAGTCGTATTAATTTCGCGGGATC
GAGATCTCGATCCTCTACGCCGGACGCATCGTGGCCGGCATCACCGGCGCCACAGGTGCGGTTGCTGGCG
CCTATATCGCCGACATCACCGATGGGGAAGATCGGGCTCGCCACTTCGGGCTCATGAGCGCTTGTTTCGG
CGTGGGTATGGTGGCAGGCCCCGTGGCCGGGGGACTGTTGGGCGCCATCTCCTTGCATGCACCATTCCTT
GCGGCGGCGGTGCTCAACGGCCTCAACCTACTACTGGGCTGCTTCCTAATGCAGGAGTCGCATAAGGGAG
AGCGTCGATCGACCGATGCCCTTGAGAGCCTTCAACCCAGTCAGCTCCTTCCGGTGGGCGCGGGGCATGA
CTATCGTCGCCGCACTTATGACTGTCTTCTTTATCATGCAACTCGTAGGACAGGTGCCGGCAGCGCTCTG
GGTCATTTTCGGCGAGGACCGCTTTCGCTGGAGCGCGACGATGATCGGCCTGTCGCTTGCGGTATTCGGA
ATCTTGCACGCCCTCGCTCAAGCCTTCGTCACTGGTCCCGCCACCAAACGTTTCGGCGAGAAGCAGGCCA
TTATCGCCGGCATGGCGGCCGACGCGCTGGGCTACGTCTTGCTGGCGTTCGCGACGCGAGGCTGGATGGC
CTTCCCCATTATGATTCTTCTCGCTTCCGGCGGCATCGGGATGCCCGCGTTGCAGGCCATGCTGTCCAGG
CAGGTAGATGACGACCATCAGGGACAGCTTCAAGGATCGCTCGCGGCTCTTACCAGCCTAACTTCGATCA
TTGGACCGCTGATCGTCACGGCGATTTATGCCGCCTCGGCGAGCACATGGAACGGGTTGGCATGGATTGT
AGGCGCCGCCCTATACCTTGTCTGCCTCCCCGCGTTGCGTCGCGGTGCATGGAGCCGGGCCACCTCGACC
TGAATGGAAGCCGGCGGCACCTCGCTAACGGATTCACCACTCCAAGAATTGGAGCCAATCAATTCTTGCG
GAGAACTGTGAATGCGCAAACCAACCCTTGGCAGAACATATCCATCGCGTCCGCCATCTCCAGCAGCCGC
ACGCGGCGCATCTCGGGCAGCGTTGGGTCCTGGCCACGGGTGCGCATGATCGTGCTCCTGTCGTTGAGGA
CCCGGCTAGGCTGGCGGGGTTGCCTTACTGGTTAGCAGAATGAATCACCGATACGCGAGCGAACGTGAAG
CGACTGCTGCTGCAAAACGTCTGCGACCTGAGCAACAACATGAATGGTCTTCGGTTTCCGTGTTTCGTAA
AGTCTGGAAACGCGGAAGTCAGCGCCCTGCACCATTATGTTCCGGATCTGCATCGCAGGATGCTGCTGGC
TACCCTGTGGAACACCTACATCTGTATTAACGAAGCGCTGGCATTGACCCTGAGTGATTTTTCTCTGGTC
CCGCCGCATCCATACCGCCAGTTGTTTACCCTCACAACGTTCCAGTAACCGGGCATGTTCATCATCAGTA
ACCCGTATCGTGAGCATCCTCTCTCGTTTCATCGGTATCATTACCCCCATGAACAGAAATCCCCCTTACA
CGGAGGCATCAGTGACCAAACAGGAAAAAACCGCCCTTAACATGGCCCGCTTTATCAGAAGCCAGACATT
AACGCTTCTGGAGAAACTCAACGAGCTGGACGCGGATGAACAGGCAGACATCTGTGAATCGCTTCACGAC
CACGCTGATGAGCTTTACCGCAGCTGCCTCGCGCGTTTCGGTGATGACGGTGAAAACCTCTGACACATGC
AGCTCCCGGAGACGGTCACAGCTTGTCTGTAAGCGGATGCCGGGAGCAGACAAGCCCGTCAGGGCGCGTC
AGCGGGTGTTGGCGGGTGTCGGGGCGCAGCCATGACCCAGTCACGTAGCGATAGCGGAGTGTATACTGGC
TTAACTATGCGGCATCAGAGCAGATTGTACTGAGAGTGCACCATTGCGGTGTGAAATACCGCACAGATGC
GTAAGGAGAAAATACCGCATCAGGCGCTCTTCCGCTTCCTCGCTCACTGACTCGCTGCGCTCGGTCGTTC
GGCTGCGGCGAGCGGTATCAGCTCACTCAAAGGCGGTAATACGGTTATCCACAGAATCAGGGGATAACGC
AGGAAAGAACATGTGAGCAAAAGGCCAGCAAAAGGCCAGGAACCGTAAAAAGGCCGCGTTGCTGGCGTTT
TTCCATAGGCTCCGCCCCCCTGACGAGCATCACAAAAATCGACGCTCAAGTCAGAGGTGGCGAAACCCGA
CAGGACTATAAAGATACCAGGCGTTTCCCCCTGGAAGCTCCCTCGTGCGCTCTCCTGTTCCGACCCTGCC
GCTTACCGGATACCTGTCCGCCTTTCTCCCTTCGGGAAGCGTGGCGCTTTCTCATAGCTCACGCTGTAGG
TATCTCAGTTCGGTGTAGGTCGTTCGCTCCAAGCTGGGCTGTGTGCACGAACCCCCCGTTCAGCCCGACC
GCTGCGCCTTATCCGGTAACTATCGTCTTGAGTCCAACCCGGTAAGACACGACTTATCGCCACTGGCAGC
AGCCACTGGTAACAGGATTAGCAGAGCGAGGTATGTAGGCGGTGCTACAGAGTTCTTGAAGTGGTGGCCT
AACTACGGCTACACTAGAAGGACAGTATTTGGTATCTGCGCTCTGCTGAAGCCAGTTACCTTCGGAAAAA
GAGTTGGTAGCTCTTGATCCGGCAAACAAACCACCGCTGGTAGCGGTGGTTTTTTTGTTTGCAAGCAGCA
GATTACGCGCAGAAAAAAAGGATCTCAAGAAGATCCTTTGATCTTTTCTACGGGGTCTGACGCTCAGTGG
AACGAAAACTCACGTTAAGGGATTTTGGTCATGAGATTATCAAAAAGGATCTTCACCTAGATCCTTTTAA
ATTAAAAATGAAGTTTTAAATCAATCTAAAGTATATATGAGTAAACTTGGTCTGACAGTTACCAATGCTT
AATCAGTGAGGCACCTATCTCAGCGATCTGTCTATTTCGTTCATCCATAGTTGCCTGACTCCCCGTCGTG
TAGATAACTACGATACGGGAGGGCTTACCATCTGGCCCCAGTGCTGCAATGATACCGCGAGACCCACGCT
CACCGGCTCCAGATTTATCAGCAATAAACCAGCCAGCCGGAAGGGCCGAGCGCAGAAGTGGTCCTGCAAC
TTTATCCGCCTCCATCCAGTCTATTAATTGTTGCCGGGAAGCTAGAGTAAGTAGTTCGCCAGTTAATAGT
TTGCGCAACGTTGTTGCCATTGCTGCAGGCATCGTGGTGTCACGCTCGTCGTTTGGTATGGCTTCATTCA
GCTCCGGTTCCCAACGATCAAGGCGAGTTACATGATCCCCCATGTTGTGCAAAAAAGCGGTTAGCTCCTT
CGGTCCTCCGATCGTTGTCAGAAGTAAGTTGGCCGCAGTGTTATCACTCATGGTTATGGCAGCACTGCAT
AATTCTCTTACTGTCATGCCATCCGTAAGATGCTTTTCTGTGACTGGTGAGTACTCAACCAAGTCATTCT
GAGAATAGTGTATGCGGCGACCGAGTTGCTCTTGCCCGGCGTCAACACGGGATAATACCGCGCCACATAG
CAGAACTTTAAAAGTGCTCATCATTGGAAAACGTTCTTCGGGGCGAAAACTCTCAAGGATCTTACCGCTG
TTGAGATCCAGTTCGATGTAACCCACTCGTGCACCCAACTGATCTTCAGCATCTTTTACTTTCACCAGCG
TTTCTGGGTGAGCAAAAACAGGAAGGCAAAATGCCGCAAAAAAGGGAATAAGGGCGACACGGAAATGTTG
AATACTCATACTCTTCCTTTTTCAATATTATTGAAGCATTTATCAGGGTTATTGTCTCATGAGCGGATAC
ATATTTGAATGTATTTAGAAAAATAAACAAATAGGGGTTCCGCGCACATTTCCCCGAAAAGTGCCACCTG
ACGTCTAAGAAACCATTATTATCATGACATTAACCTATAAAAATAGGCGTATCACGAGGCCCTTTCGTCT
TCAAGAATTCTCATGTTTGACAGCTTATCATCGATAAGCTTTAATGCGGTAGTTTATCACAGTTAAATTG
CTAACGCAGTCAGGCACCGTGTATGAAATCTAACAATGCGCTCATCGTCATCCTCGGCACCGTCACCCTG
GATGCTGTAGGCATAGGCTTGGTTATGCCGGTACTGCCGGGCCTCTTGCGGGATATCGTCCATTCCGACA
GCATCGCCAGTCACTATGGCGTGCTGCTAGCGCTATATGCGTTGATGCAATTTCTATGCGCACCCGTTCT
CGGAGCACTGTCCGACCGCTTTGGCCGCCGCCCAGTCCTGCTCGCTTCGCTACTTGGAGCCACTATCGAC
TACGCGATCATGGCGACCACA
Features (pLannotate 1.2.2; 17 found; start..end, strand, type, name):
     40..87      -  terminator     T7 terminator: transcription terminator for bacteriophage T7 RNA polymerase
     95..144     -  CDS            SET1 (fragment): solubility-enhancement tag derived from T7 phage gene 10B
    154..178     +  protein_bind   attB2: mutant version of attB; recombination site for the Gateway® BP reaction BP Clonase™
    592..611     -  CDS            TEV site (fragment): tobacco etch virus (TEV) protease recognition and cleavage site
    614..638     -  protein_bind   attB1: mutant version of attB; recombination site for the Gateway® BP reaction BP Clonase™
    647..667     -  CDS            8xHis (fragment): 8xHis affinity tag
    685..707     -  RBS            RBS: efficient ribosome binding site from bacteriophage T7 gene 10 (Olins and Rangwala, 1989)
    739..757     -  promoter       T7 promoter: promoter for bacteriophage T7 RNA polymerase
    779..1683    +  CDS            TcR (fragment): tetracycline efflux protein; tet; confers resistance to tetracycline
   1925..2305    -  CDS            YPB1_ECOLX: Protein predicted: Swiss-Prot protein existence level 4. From Escherichia coli.
   2322..2513    +  CDS            rop: Rop protein, which maintains plasmids at low copy number; rop
   2615..2754    +  misc_feature   bom: basis of mobility region from pBR322
   2940..3528    -  rep_origin     ori: high-copy-number ColE1/pMB1/pBR322/pUC origin of replication
   3699..4559    -  CDS            AmpR: β-lactamase; bla; confers resistance to ampicillin, carbenicillin, and related antibiotics
   4560..4664    -  promoter       AmpR promoter: bla
   4777..4805    +  promoter       tet promoter: E. coli promoter for tetracycline efflux protein gene
   4853..14      +  CDS            TcR (fragment) (across the origin): tetracycline efflux protein; tet; confers resistance to tetracycline
