[The description below was written by a language model from this plasmid's Addgene catalogue record and pLannotate feature annotations shown in this document.]
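Description:
A1-LCD Perfect Mix is a bacterial expression plasmid built on the pDEST17 Gateway destination backbone. It is designed to produce a sequence variant of the low-complexity domain (LCD) of human hnRNPA1 in E. coli. The 5,131 nt sequence carries a ColE1/pMB1-type origin with the pBR322-derived bom region and the rop gene, and it is selected through a β-lactamase (AmpR) cassette driven by its own promoter. The catalogue lists the plasmid as high copy, although rop is normally associated with reduced copy number. Fragments of a tetracycline resistance gene and its promoter are also annotated. These appear to be interrupted remnants of the pBR322 lineage, and only ampicillin is listed for selection.

The expression cassette lies on the reverse strand. It comprises a T7 promoter, the phage T7 gene 10 ribosome binding site, an N-terminal polyhistidine tag (6xHis in the catalogue, detected as a partial 8xHis match), attB1, a TEV protease recognition site, the insert, attB2 and the T7 terminator. The attB sites are the scars of Gateway recombination. The TEV site should allow the His tag to be removed after affinity purification. A short SET1-like fragment annotated between attB2 and the terminator is probably backbone sequence rather than part of the product.

The 495 bp insert encodes residues 186–320 of hnRNPA1-A. The catalogue describes its tyrosine and phenylalanine residues as shuffled into five clusters, which seems at odds with the "Perfect Mix" name, and the record does not resolve this. Transcription requires a host that supplies T7 RNA polymerase. The associated publication concerns how the valence and patterning of aromatic residues determine the phase behaviour of prion-like domains, which suggests the recombinant protein is intended for that kind of study.
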