Addgene plasmid #169718: A1-LCD Perfect Mix
Purpose: Bacterial Expression of human hnRNPA1-A Low complexity domain including amino acids 186-320, aromatic amino acids. TYR and PHE shuffled into 5 clusters.
Depositing lab: Tanja Mittag. Depositing organization: St. Jude Children's Research Hospital. Publication: Valence and patterning of aromatic residues determine the phase behavior of prion-like domains. Martin EW, Holehouse AS, Peran I, Farag M, Incicco JJ, Bremer A, Grace CR, Soranno A, Pappu RV, Mittag T. Science. 2020 Feb 7;367(6478):694-699. doi: 10.1126/science.aaw8653. PubMed 32029630.
Backbone
  Vector backbone: pDEST17
  Backbone manufacturer: invitrogen
  Vector type: Bacterial Expression
Growth in bacteria
  Bacterial resistance: Ampicillin, 100 μg/mL
  Growth temperature: 37°C
  Growth strain: DH5alpha
  Copy number: High Copy
Gene/Insert
  Gene/Insert name: hnRNPA1
  Species: H. sapiens (human)
  Insert size (bp): 495
  Mutation: hnRNPA1-A Low complexity domain including amino acids 186-320, aromatic amino acids. TYR and PHE shuffled into 5 clusters.
  Entrez Gene: HNRNPA1 (a.k.a. ALS19, ALS20, HNRPA1, HNRPA1L3, IBMPFD3, MPD3, UP 1, hnRNP A1, hnRNP-A1)
  Promoter: T7
  Tag / fusion protein: 6xHis (N terminal on insert)
  Cloning method: Gateway Cloning
Terms and licenses: Academic/Nonprofit Terms; Industry Terms: Not Available to Industry
How to cite: A1-LCD Perfect Mix was a gift from Tanja Mittag (Addgene plasmid # 169718 ; http://n2t.net/addgene:169718 ; RRID:Addgene_169718)
