>Addgene plasmid #169718 | A1-LCD Perfect Mix | depositor partial sequence | sequence record 331079 | A1-LCD Perfect Mix sequence 499 bps
CTTAACGACGACCGCTAAAACCTGAGCTTGAGCTGCTAAAGCTTCCACCACCACCTTGATAATTACGCGG
TTTTGCCTGAAAACCACCGCCACCTGAACCAAAACCGCTGCTACGACCGCCATAATTACCACCTTTCATC
GGAAAGCCATTGCTGCTCTGATTATAGTTATTGCCATCATTTGAAAATCCGCCACCGCCATTGCTAAAAC
CATCATTACCGCCATTATAACCATCACCACTACCGCCAAAACCACCTCCGCCACGGCTATAACCGCCACC
ACCGCGACCAAAGCTATTACCACCACGGCCAAAATTATCATTGCCACCACCATAACCACCACGACCACCA
CCAAAATTACCGCTACCGCTACGATAACCACGCTGGCTGCTGCTAAATGCGCTTGCCATGCTACCCTGAA
AATACAGGTTTTCGAAGCCTGCTTTTTTGTACAAACTTGTTGATTCGAGGTGATGGTGATGGTGATGGTA
GTACGACAT
